>Addgene plasmid #114841 | AT5G41180 P3_pECIA14 | addgene full sequence | sequence record 273956 | Addgene NGS Result
GTAAAACGACGGCCAGTGAATTAATTCGTTGCAGGACAGGATGTGGTGCCCGATGTGACTAGCTCTTTGC
TGCAGGCCGTCCTATCCTCTGGTTCCGATAAGAGACCCAGAACTCCGGCCCCCCACCGCCCACCGCCACC
CCCATACATATGTGGTACGCAAGTAAGAGTGCCTGCGCATGCCCCATGTGCCCCACCAAGAGCTTTGCAT
CCCATACAAGTCCCCAAAGTGGAGAACCGAACCAATTCTTCGCGGGCAGAACAAAAGCTTCTGCACACGT
CTCCACTCGAATTTGGAGCCGGCCGGCGTGTGCAAAAGAGGTGAATCGAACGAAAGACCCGTGTGTAAAG
CCGCGTTTCCAAAATGTATAAAACCGAGAGCATCTGGCCAATGTGCATCAGTTGTGGTCAGCAGCAAAAT
CAAGTGAATCATCTCAGTGCAACTAAAGGGGGGATCCGATCTCAATATGAAGTTATGCATATTACTGGCC
GTCGTGGCCTTTGTTGGCCTCTCGCTCGGGTCTAAAGAAGTTGAAGCAGTTAGAAGATTCAAGGAAGCCA
TTTATAAGGACCCATTGCTAGTTATGTCTAATTGGAATGTCCCCAATTTGAGTCCTTGTGATTGGAATGG
CATTAAATGTTCTCCATCTAAGGATCACATTATCAAGATAAATATATCGGGGACATCGATGAGAGGGTTT
CTTGTGCCAGAACTTGGTCAAATAACCTACTTGCAAGAACTGATCCTGCGTGGGAACATTCTAATGGGGA
CAATACCAAAGGAGATAGGAAAGTTAAAGAAACTCAAGATCTTAGACCTGGGAAACAATCATTTGACAGG
ACCGATTCCAGCAGAGATCGGGAAATTGTCAAGGATTAAGACAATAAACCTTCAGTCCAATGGTTTAATA
GGAAAGTTACCTCCAGAGATTGGAAACTTGAAGCACCTTAAAGAACTTCTTATTGGCAGGAATAGGCTTC
GAGGAAGTATTCCTATTGCCGCGAAAACATCAAAAAAGTATGCTTCAAATCCAAGTGCAAACATCAGTGG
TTTGTGCAAGTCTTCTCTATTTAAAGTGGCAGATTTCTCTTACAACTTTTTCGAGGGAAGAGTTCCGAGT
TGCTTGGATTACCTCCCAATAACGAGCTTTCAAGGAAACTGCATGAAAACCATGGATGTTAAGCAGAGAC
CTCTTTCAGAATGTGCTCGCTTAGCTGTAACCGTGGCCAAGAAGAAGCATCGAGCATCGAGACAAACATG
GCTTCGGCTGGAGGTGCTGTTCCAGGGACCAAGCGGCAATCCCGGCGGCGATCTGGCCCCCCAGATGCTG
CGCGAGCTGCAGGAGACCAATGCCGCCCTGCAGGACGTGCGCGAGCTGCTGCGCCACCGCGTGAAGGAGA
TCACCTTCCTGAAGAACACCGTGATGGAGTGCGACGCCTGCGGCATGCAGCCCTCTAGAGGCTCCGGCTC
CATCATCCCAGTTGAGGAGGAGAACCCGGACTTCTGGAACCGCGAGGCAGCCGAGGCCCTGGGTGCCGCC
AAGAAGCTGCAGCCTGCACAGACAGCCGCCAAGAACCTCATCATCTTCCTGGGCGATGGGATGGGGGTGT
CTACGGTGACAGCTGCCAGGATCCTAAAAGGGCAGAAGAAGGACAAACTGGGGCCTGAGATACCCCTGGC
CATGGACCGCTTCCCATATGTGGCTCTGTCCAAGACATACAATGTAGACAAACATGTGCCAGACAGTGGA
GCCACAGCCACGGCCTACCTGTGCGGGGTCAAGGGCAACTTCCAGACCATTGGCTTGAGTGCAGCCGCCC
GCTTTAACCAGTGCAACACGACACGCGGCAACGAGGTCATCTCCGTGATGAATCGGGCCAAGAAAGCAGG
GAAGTCAGTGGGAGTGGTAACCACCACACGAGTGCAGCACGCCTCGCCAGCCGGCACCTACGCCCACACG
GTGAACCGCAACTGGTACTCGGACGCCGACGTGCCTGCCTCGGCCCGCCAGGAGGGGTGCCAGGACATCG
CTACGCAGCTCATCTCCAACATGGACATTGACGTGATCCTAGGTGGAGGCCGAAAGTACATGTTTCGCAT
GGGAACCCCAGACCCTGAGTACCCAGATGACTACAGCCAAGGTGGGACCAGGCTGGACGGGAAGAATCTG
GTGCAGGAATGGCTGGCGAAGCGCCAGGGTGCCCGGTATGTGTGGAACCGCACTGAGCTCATGCAGGCTT
CCCTGGACCCGTCTGTGACCCATCTCATGGGTCTCTTTGAGCCTGGAGACATGAAATACGAGATCCACCG
AGACTCCACACTGGACCCCTCCCTGATGGAGATGACAGAGGCTGCCCTGCGCCTGCTGAGCAGGAACCCC
CGCGGCTTCTTCCTCTTCGTGGAGGGTGGTCGCATCGACCATGGTCATCATGAAAGCAGGGCTTACCGGG
CACTGACTGAGACGATCATGTTCGACGACGCCATTGAGAGGGCGGGCCAGCTCACCAGCGAGGAGGACAC
GCTGAGCCTCGTCACTGCCGACCACTCCCACGTCTTCTCCTTCGGAGGCTACCCCCTGCGAGGGAGCTCC
ATCTTCGGGCTGGCCCCTGGCAAGGCCCGGGACAGGAAGGCCTACACGGTCCTCCTATACGGAAACGGTC
CAGGCTATGTGCTCAAGGACGGCGCCCGGCCGGATGTTACCGAGAGCGAGAGCGGGAGCCCCGAGTATCG
GCAGCAGTCAGCAGTGCCCCTGGACGAAGAGACCCACGCAGGCGAGGACGTGGCGGTGTTCGCGCGCGGC
CCGCAGGCGCACCTGGTTCACGGCGTGCAGGAGCAGACCTTCATAGCGCACGTCATGGCCTTCGCCGCCT
GCCTGGAGCCCTACACCGCCTGCGACCTGGCGCCCCCCGCCGGCACCACCGACGCCGCGCACCCGGGTTC
TAGAGGAAGCACCTCCGGCGATAACGATTACAAGGATGATGATGATAAGGCCAGCGGCACCGGTCATCAT
CACCATCACCATTGAGTTTAAACCCGCTGATCAGCCTCGACTGTGCCTTCTAAGGCCTGAGCTCGCTGAT
CAGCCTCGATCGAGGATCCAGACATGATAAGATACATTGATGAGTTTGGACAAACCACAACTAGAATGCA
GTGAAAAAAATGCTTTATTTGTGAAATTTGTGATGCTATTGCTTTATTTGTAACCATTATAAGCTGCAAT
AAACAAGTTAACAACAACAATTGCATTCATTTTATGTTTCAGGTTCAGGGGGAGGTGTGGGAGGTTTTTT
AAAGCAAGTAAAACCTCTACAAATGTGGTATGGCTGATTATGATCAGTCGACCTGCAGGCATGCAAGCTT
GGCGTAATCATGGTCATAGCTGTTTCCTGTGTGAAATTGTTATCCGCTCACAATTCCACACAACATACGA
GCCGGAAGCATAAAGTGTAAAGCCTGGGGTGCCTAATGAGTGAGCTAACTCACATTAATTGCGTTGCGCT
CACTGCCCGCTTTCCAGTCGGGAAACCTGTCGTGCCAGCTGCATTAATGAATCGGCCAACGCGCGGGGAG
AGGCGGTTTGCGTATTGGGCGCTCTTCCGCTTCCTCGCTCACTGACTCGCTGCGCTCGGTCGTTCGGCTG
CGGCGAGCGGTATCAGCTCACTCAAAGGCGGTAATACGGTTATCCACAGAATCAGGGGATAACGCAGGAA
AGAACATGTGAGCAAAAGGCCAGCAAAAGGCCAGGAACCGTAAAAAGGCCGCGTTGCTGGCGTTTTTCCA
TAGGCTCCGCCCCCCTGACGAGCATCACAAAAATCGACGCTCAAGTCAGAGGTGGCGAAACCCGACAGGA
CTATAAAGATACCAGGCGTTTCCCCCTGGAAGCTCCCTCGTGCGCTCTCCTGTTCCGACCCTGCCGCTTA
CCGGATACCTGTCCGCCTTTCTCCCTTCGGGAAGCGTGGCGCTTTCTCATAGCTCACGCTGTAGGTATCT
CAGTTCGGTGTAGGTCGTTCGCTCCAAGCTGGGCTGTGTGCACGAACCCCCCGTTCAGCCCGACCGCTGC
GCCTTATCCGGTAACTATCGTCTTGAGTCCAACCCGGTAAGACACGACTTATCGCCACTGGCAGCAGCCA
CTGGTAACAGGATTAGCAGAGCGAGGTATGTAGGCGGTGCTACAGAGTTCTTGAAGTGGTGGCCTAACTA
CGGCTACACTAGAAGAACAGTATTTGGTATCTGCGCTCTGCTGAAGCCAGTTACCTTCGGAAAAAGAGTT
GGTAGCTCTTGATCCGGCAAACAAACCACCGCTGGTAGCGGTGGTTTTTTTGTTTGCAAGCAGCAGATTA
CGCGCAGAAAAAAAGGATCTCAAGAAGATCCTTTGATCTTTTCTACGGGGTCTGACGCTCAGTGGAACGA
AAACTCACGTTAAGGGATTTTGGTCATGAGATTATCAAAAAGGATCTTCACCTAGATCCTTTTAAATTAA
AAATGAAGTTTTAAATCAATCTAAAGTATATATGAGTAAACTTGGTCTGACAGTTACCAATGCTTAATCA
GTGAGGCACCTATCTCAGCGATCTGTCTATTTCGTTCATCCATAGTTGCCTGACTCCCCGTCGTGTAGAT
AACTACGATACGGGAGGGCTTACCATCTGGCCCCAGTGCTGCAATGATACCGCGAGACCCACGCTCACCG
GCTCCAGATTTATCAGCAATAAACCAGCCAGCCGGAAGGGCCGAGCGCAGAAGTGGTCCTGCAACTTTAT
CCGCCTCCATCCAGTCTATTAATTGTTGCCGGGAAGCTAGAGTAAGTAGTTCGCCAGTTAATAGTTTGCG
CAACGTTGTTGCCATTGCTACAGGCATCGTGGTGTCACGCTCGTCGTTTGGTATGGCTTCATTCAGCTCC
GGTTCCCAACGATCAAGGCGAGTTACATGATCCCCCATGTTGTGCAAAAAAGCGGTTAGCTCCTTCGGTC
CTCCGATCGTTGTCAGAAGTAAGTTGGCCGCAGTGTTATCACTCATGGTTATGGCAGCACTGCATAATTC
TCTTACTGTCATGCCATCCGTAAGATGCTTTTCTGTGACTGGTGAGTACTCAACCAAGTCATTCTGAGAA
TAGTGTATGCGGCGACCGAGTTGCTCTTGCCCGGCGTCAATACGGGATAATACCGCGCCACATAGCAGAA
CTTTAAAAGTGCTCATCATTGGAAAACGTTCTTCGGGGCGAAAACTCTCAAGGATCTTACCGCTGTTGAG
ATCCAGTTCGATGTAACCCACTCGTGCACCCAACTGATCTTCAGCATCTTTTACTTTCACCAGCGTTTCT
GGGTGAGCAAAAACAGGAAGGCAAAATGCCGCAAAAAAGGGAATAAGGGCGACACGGAAATGTTGAATAC
TCATACTCTTCCTTTTTCAATATTATTGAAGCATTTATCAGGGTTATTGTCTCATGAGCGGATACATATT
TGAATGTATTTAGAAAAATAAACAAATAGGGGTTCCGCGCACATTTCCCCGAAAAGTGCCACCTGACGTC
TAAGAAACCATTATTATCATGACATTAACCTATAAAAATAGGCGTATCACGAGGCCCTTTCGTCTCGCGC
GTTTCGGTGATGACGGTGAAAACCTCTGACACATGCAGCTCCCGGAGACGGTCACAGCTTGTCTGTAAGC
GGATGCCGGGAGCAGACAAGCCCGTCAGGGCGCGTCAGCGGGTGTTGGCGGGTGTCGGGGCTGGCTTAAC
TATGCGGCATCAGAGCAGATTGTACTGAGAGTGCACCATATGCGGTGTGAAATACCGCACAGATGCGTAA
GGAGAAAATACCGCATCAGGCGCCATTCGCCATTCAGGCTGCGCAACTGTTGGGAAGGGCGATCGGTGCG
GGCCTCTTCGCTATTACGCCAGCTGGCGAAAGGGGGATGTGCTGCAAGGCGATTAAGTTGGGTAACGCCA
GGGTTTTCCCAGTCACGACGTT
Features (pLannotate 1.2.2; 19 found; start..end, strand, type, name):
     23..449     +  promoter       MT promoter: Drosophila metallothionein promoter
    467..520     +  sig_peptide    BiP signal sequence: Drosophila BiP signal sequence
    521..1276    +  CDS            Y1634_ARATH (fragment): Experimental evidence at protein level: Swiss-Prot protein existence level 1. From Arabidopsis thaliana (Mouse-ear cress).
   1304..1483    +  CDS            Comp (fragment): COMP_RAT - Experimental evidence at protein level: Swiss-Prot protein existence level 1. May play a role in the structural integrity of cartilage via its interaction with other extracellular matrix proteins such as the collagens and fibronectin. Can mediate the interaction of chondrocytes with the cartilage extracellular matrix through interaction with cell surface integrin receptors. Could play a role in the pathogenesis of osteoarthritis. Potent suppressor of apoptosis in both primary chondrocytes and transformed cells. Suppresses apoptosis by blocking the activation of caspase-3 and by indu
   1471..2923    +  CDS            SEAP (fragment): secreted alkaline phosphatase from human placenta The natural enzyme has a C-terminal transmembrane sequence that is replaced by a GPI anchor.
   2960..2989    +  CDS            2xFLAG (fragment): two tandem FLAG® epitope tags
   3095..3229    -  polyA_signal   SV40 poly(A) signal: SV40 polyadenylation signal
   3252..3336    -  CDS            large T antigen (fragment): large T antigen from SV40 (simian virus 40)
   3336..3360    +  misc_feature   MCS (fragment): pUC18/19 multiple cloning site
   3397..3413    -  protein_bind   lac operator: The lac repressor binds to the lac operator to inhibit transcription in E. coli. This inhibition can be relieved by adding lactose or isopropyl-β-D-thiogalactopyranoside (IPTG). lac repressor encoded by lacI
   3421..3451    -  promoter       lac promoter: promoter for the E. coli lac operon
   3466..3487    -  protein_bind   CAP binding site: CAP binding activates transcription in the presence of cAMP. E. coli catabolite activator protein
   3500..3592    -  CDS            lacI (fragment): lac repressor; lacI; The lac repressor binds to the lac operator to inhibit transcription in E. coli. This inhibition can be relieved by adding lactose or isopropyl-β-D-thiogalactopyranoside (IPTG).
   3775..4363    -  rep_origin     ori: high-copy-number ColE1/pMB1/pBR322/pUC origin of replication
   4534..5394    -  CDS            AmpR: β-lactamase; bla; confers resistance to ampicillin, carbenicillin, and related antibiotics
   5395..5499    -  promoter       AmpR promoter: bla
   5594..5629    +  CDS            rop (fragment): Rop protein, which maintains plasmids at low copy number; rop
   5731..5830    +  misc_feature   bom (fragment): basis of mobility region from pBR322
   5836..21      -  CDS            lacZα (fragment) (across the origin): LacZα fragment of β-galactosidase; lacZ fragment
