[The description below was written by a language model from this plasmid's Addgene catalogue record and pLannotate feature annotations shown in this document.]
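Description:
AT5G41180 P3_pECIA14 is an insect-cell expression plasmid built on the pECIA14 backbone, designed for secreted production of a plant receptor ectodomain in Drosophila cell culture. It is maintained in E. coli as a high-copy plasmid through a ColE1/pUC-type origin and selected with ampicillin via the β-lactamase gene. The remaining bacterial elements in the roughly 6 kb sequence (lac promoter/operator, and lacZα, lacI, rop and bom fragments) are remnants of the cloning vector and have no stated function here.

The expression cassette is driven by the Drosophila metallothionein promoter, which is induced by adding copper sulfate. A Drosophila BiP signal sequence directs the product into the secretory pathway and is followed in frame by the extracellular domain of the Arabidopsis thaliana leucine-rich repeat receptor kinase encoded by AT5G41180, inserted by ligation-independent cloning. The C-terminal fusion partners are the coiled-coil helix of rat COMP, which assembles the protein into pentamers, human placental alkaline phosphatase, a FLAG epitope and, according to the depositor, a hexahistidine tag (not separately annotated in the feature table). An SV40 polyadenylation signal lies downstream of the cassette, although it is annotated on the opposite strand.

This is the "prey" version of the ectodomain, intended for use with the matching bait construct in pECIA2. Pentamerization raises avidity so that weak extracellular interactions can be captured, and the alkaline phosphatase provides an enzymatic readout of prey binding. The construct belongs to a collection used to map extracellular interactions among Arabidopsis LRR receptor kinases.
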