Addgene plasmid #114841: AT5G41180 P3_pECIA14
Purpose: Prey vector AT5G41180 P3_pECIA14 should be used with bait vector AT5G41180 P3_pECIA2.
Depositing lab: Youssef Belkhadir. Depositing organization: Gregor Mendel Institute of Molecular Plant Biology. Publication: An extracellular network of Arabidopsis leucine-rich repeat receptor kinases. Smakowska-Luzan E, Mott GA, Parys K, Stegmann M, Howton TC, Layeghifard M, Neuhold J, Lehner A, Kong J, Grunwald K, Weinberger N, Satbhai SB, Mayer D, Busch W, Madalinski M, Stolt-Bergner P, Provart NJ, Mukhtar MS, Zipfel C, Desveaux D, Guttman DS, Belkhadir Y. Nature. 2018 Jan 18;553(7688):342-346. doi: 10.1038/nature25184. Epub 2018 Jan 10. PubMed 29320478.
Backbone
  Vector backbone: pECIA14
  Backbone manufacturer: Chris Garcia (Addgene plasmid # 47051)
  Vector type: Insect Expression
Growth in bacteria
  Bacterial resistance: Ampicillin, 100 μg/mL
  Growth temperature: 37°C
  Growth strain: DH5alpha
  Copy number: High Copy
Gene/Insert
  Gene/Insert name: AT5G41180
  Species: A. thaliana (mustard weed)
  Entrez Gene: AT5G41180 (a.k.a. AT5G41180, MEE6.25, MEE6_25)
  Promoter: Metallothionein (Copper-Inducible)
  Cloning method: Ligation Independent Cloning
Terms and licenses: Academic/Nonprofit Terms; Industry Terms: Not Available to Industry
Depositor comments: Plasmid for secreted expression in Drosophila cell culture by induction via CuSO4. Insert is an extracellular domain of indicated LRR-RK, C-terminally tagged with Pentameric rat COMP helix, Alkaline Phosphatase (human, placental), Flag, and hexahistidine tags. Insert Protein Sequence: SKEVEAVRRFKEAIYKDPLLVMSNWNVPNLSPCDWNGIKCSPSKDHIIKINISGTSMRGFLVPELGQITYLQELILRGNILMGTIPKEIGKLKKLKILDLGNNHLTGPIPAEIGKLSRIKTINLQSNGLIGKLPPEIGNLKHLKELLIGRNRLRGSIPIAAKTSKKYASNPSANISGLCKSSLFKVADFSYNFFEGRVPSCLDYLPITSFQGNCMKTMDVKQRPLSECARLAVTVAKKKHRASRQTWLR
How to cite: AT5G41180 P3_pECIA14 was a gift from Youssef Belkhadir (Addgene plasmid # 114841 ; http://n2t.net/addgene:114841 ; RRID:Addgene_114841)
